Addgene plasmid #153276: pDGE503
Purpose: (Empty Backbone) Intermediate sgRNA array cloning vector position 1
Depositing lab: Johannes Stuttmann. Depositing organization: Martin-Luther-Universitaet Halle-Wittenberg. Publication: Highly efficient multiplex editing: One-shot generation of 8x Nicotiana benthamiana and 12x Arabidopsis mutants. Stuttmann J, Barthel K, Martin P, Ordon J, Erickson JL, Herr R, Ferik F, Kretschmer C, Berner T, Keilwagen J, Marillonnet S, Bonas U. Plant J. 2021 Feb 12. doi: 10.1111/tpj.15197. PubMed 33577114.
Backbone
  Vector backbone: pAGM1311
  Backbone manufacturer: Engler et al, 2014
  Backbone size (bp): 2000
  Vector type: CRISPR
  Selectable markers: ccdB
Growth in bacteria
  Bacterial resistance: Chloramphenicol and Kanamycin, 25 & 50 μg/mL
  Growth temperature: 37°C
  Growth strain: ccdB Survival
  Copy number: High Copy
Gene/Insert
  Gene/Insert name: None
Terms and licenses: Academic/Nonprofit Terms; Industry Terms: Not Available to Industry
Depositor comments: It is recommended to screen DNA preps from a few different bacterial colonies by diagnostic digest to verify that a plasmid of the correct size has been isolated. Please visit https://www.biorxiv.org/content/10.1101/2020.03.31.018671v2 for bioRxiv preprint.
How to cite: pDGE503 was a gift from Johannes Stuttmann (Addgene plasmid # 153276 ; http://n2t.net/addgene:153276 ; RRID:Addgene_153276)
