[The description below was written by a language model from this plasmid's Addgene catalogue record and pLannotate feature annotations shown in this document.]
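Description:
pDGE503 is an empty intermediate cloning vector for CRISPR work, built on the pAGM1311 backbone and intended as the "position 1" module in a system for assembling arrays of sgRNA expression units. It belongs to a toolkit developed for highly multiplexed genome editing in plants such as Nicotiana benthamiana and Arabidopsis. It carries no insert of its own, and the annotated feature table (about 3.5 kb in total) shows no sgRNA scaffold, guide promoter or nuclease gene. The record does not state the cloning sites or the assembly chemistry used to load it.

The plasmid replicates in E. coli from a high-copy ColE1/pUC-type origin. The backbone carries a kanamycin resistance gene (aminoglycoside phosphotransferase) driven by the bla (AmpR) promoter. The placeholder region consists of a chloramphenicol acetyltransferase gene with its native cat promoter, followed by a partial ccdA sequence and an intact ccdB toxin gene. CcdB poisons DNA gyrase and kills ordinary E. coli strains, so the empty vector has to be maintained in a ccdB-tolerant strain, under combined chloramphenicol and kanamycin selection. In vectors of this design, the incoming fragments typically replace the CmR-ccdB cassette. Transformation into a standard strain then counter-selects against uncut or religated parental plasmid, while kanamycin retains the recombinants. Short fragments annotated as RSF origin and lacI near the start of the sequence appear to be small remnants rather than functional elements. The depositor notes that the plasmid size should be verified across several colonies.
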