Features (pLannotate 1.2.2; 9 found; start..end, strand, type, name):
      9..142     +  rep_origin     RSF ori (fragment): Plasmids containing the RSF 1030 origin of replication can be propagated in E. coli cells that contain additional plasmids with compatible origins.
    144..193     +  CDS            lacI (fragment): lac repressor; lacI; The lac repressor binds to the lac operator to inhibit transcription in E. coli. This inhibition can be relieved by adding lactose or isopropyl-β-D-thiogalactopyranoside (IPTG).
    222..324     +  promoter       cat promoter: promoter of the E. coli cat gene encoding chloramphenicol acetyltransferase
    325..983     +  CDS            CmR: chloramphenicol acetyltransferase; cat; confers resistance to chloramphenicol
   1165..1323    +  CDS            ccdA (fragment): CCDA_ECO57 - Also known as H, letA. Experimental evidence at protein level: Swiss-Prot protein existence level 1. Antitoxin component of a type II toxin-antitoxin (TA) system which inhibits the post-segregational killing (PSK) of plasmid-free cells, also referred to as a plasmid addiction system. Binds to and blocks the activity of CcdB; will also remove bound CcdB protein from the CcdB-GyrA complex by forming a CcdA-CcdB complex, a process termed rejuvenation. Functions as a transcriptional corepressor for the ccdAB operon, repression also requires CcdB (By similarity). From Escherichia coli
   1328..1630    +  CDS            ccdB: CCDB_ECOLI - Also known as G, letB, letD. Experimental evidence at protein level: Swiss-Prot protein existence level 1. Toxic component of a type II toxin-antitoxin (TA) system, functioning in plasmid maintainence. Responsible for the post- segregational killing (PSK) of plasmid-free cells, also referred to as a plasmid addiction system. Half-life of over 2 hours. Cell killing by CcdB is accompanied by filamentation, defects in chromosome and plasmid segregation, defects in cell division, formation of anucleate cells, decreased DNA synthesis and plasmid loss. Interferes with the activity of DN
   1800..1904    +  promoter       AmpR promoter: bla
   1905..2699    +  CDS            KanR: aminoglycoside phosphotransferase; aphA-3; confers resistance to kanamycin
   2870..3458    +  rep_origin     ori: high-copy-number ColE1/pMB1/pBR322/pUC origin of replication
>Addgene plasmid #153276 | pDGE503 | addgene full sequence | sequence record 319741 | Addgene NGS Result
TGCTGGCCTTTTGCTCACATGTTCTTTCCTGCGTTATCCCCTGATTCTGTGGATAACCGTATTACCGCCT
TTGAGTGAGCTGATACCGCTCGCCGCAGCCGAACGACCGAGCGCAGCGAGTCAGTGAGCGAGGAAGCGGA
AGAGCGCCCAATACGCAAACCGCCTCTCCCCGCGCGTTGGCCGATTCATTAATCACTCTGTGAAGACATT
TGCTGAGACCTTGATCGGCACGTAAGAGGTTCCAACTTTCACCATAATGAAATAAGATCACTACCGGGCG
TATTTTTTGAGTTATCGAGATTTTCAGGAGCTAAGGAAGCTAAAATGGAGAAAAAAATCACTGGATATAC
CACCGTTGATATATCCCAATGGCATCGTAAAGAACATTTTGAGGCATTTCAGTCAGTTGCTCAATGTACC
TATAACCAGACCGTTCAGCTGGATATTACGGCCTTTTTAAAGACCGTAAAGAAAAATAAGCACAAGTTTT
ATCCGGCCTTTATTCACATTCTTGCCCGCCTGATGAATGCTCATCCGGAATTCCGTATGGCAATGAAAGA
CGGTGAGCTGGTGATATGGGATAGTGTTCACCCTTGTTACACCGTTTTCCATGAGCAAACTGAAACGTTT
TCATCGCTCTGGAGTGAATACCACGACGATTTCCGGCAGTTTCTACACATATATTCGCAAGATGTGGCGT
GTTACGGTGAAAACCTGGCCTATTTCCCTAAAGGGTTTATTGAGAATATGTTTTTCGTTTCAGCCAATCC
CTGGGTGAGTTTCACCAGTTTTGATTTAAACGTGGCCAATATGGACAACTTCTTCGCCCCCGTTTTCACC
ATGGGCAAATATTATACGCAAGGCGACAAGGTGCTGATGCCGCTGGCGATTCAGGTTCATCATGCCGTTT
GTGATGGCTTCCATGTCGGCAGAATGCTTAATGAATTACAACAGTACTGCGATGAGTGGCAGGGGGGGCG
TAAACGCCGCGTGGATCCGGCTTACTAAAAGCCAGATAACAGTATGCGTATTTGCGCGCTGATTTTTGCG
GTATAAGAATATATACTGATATGTATACCCGAAGTATGTCAAAAAGAGGTATGCTATGAAGCAGCGTATT
ACAGTGACAGTTGACAGCGACAGCTATCAGTTGCTCAAGGCATATATGATGTCAATATCTCCGGTCTGGT
AAGCACAACCATGCAGAATGAAGCCCGTCGTCTGCGTGCCGAACGCTGGAAAGCGGAAAATCAGGAAGGG
ATGGCTGAGGTCGCCCGGTTTATTGAAATGAACGGCTCTTTTGCTGACGAGAACAGGGGCTGGTGAAATG
CAGTTTAAGGTTTACACCTATAAAAGAGAGAGCCGTTATCGTCTGTTTGTGGATGTACAGAGTGATATTA
TTGACACGCCTGGGCGACGGATGGTGATCCCCCTGGCCAGTGCACGTCTGCTGTCAGATAAAGTCTCCCG
TGAACTTTACCCGGTGGTGCATATCGGGGATGAAAGCTGGCGCATGATGACCACCGATATGGCCAGTGTG
CCGGTTTCCGTTATCGGGGAAGAAGTGGCTGATCTCAGCCACCGCGAAAATGACATCAAAAACGCCATTA
ACCTGATGTTCTGGGGAATATAAATGTCAGGCTCCCTTATACACAGCCAGTCGGTCTCAGCTTCCCTTTG
TCTTCACGAAGTGGCTCTTCAGTGGACGAAAGGGCCTCGTGATACGCCTATTTTTATAGGTTAATGTCAT
GATAATAATGGTTTCTTAGACGTCAGGTGGCACTTTTCGGGGAAATGTGCGCGGAACCCCTATTTGTTTA
TTTTTCTAAATACATTCAAATATGTATCCGCTCATGAGACAATAACCCTGATAAATGCTTCAATAATATT
GAAAAAGGAAGAGTATGGCTAAAATGAGAATATCACCGGAATTGAAAAAACTGATCGAAAAATACCGCTG
CGTAAAAGATACGGAAGGAATGTCTCCTGCTAAGGTATATAAGCTGGTGGGAGAAAATGAAAACCTATAT
TTAAAAATGACGGACAGCCGGTATAAAGGGACCACCTATGATGTGGAACGGGAAAAGGACATGATGCTAT
GGCTGGAAGGAAAGCTGCCTGTTCCAAAGGTCCTGCACTTTGAACGGCATGATGGCTGGAGCAATCTGCT
CATGAGTGAGGCCGATGGCGTCCTTTGCTCGGAAGAGTATGAAGATGAACAAAGCCCTGAAAAGATTATC
GAGCTGTATGCGGAGTGCATCAGGCTCTTTCACTCCATCGACATATCGGATTGTCCCTATACGAATAGCT
TAGACAGCCGCTTAGCCGAATTGGATTACTTACTGAATAACGATCTGGCCGATGTGGATTGCGAAAACTG
GGAAGAGGACACTCCATTTAAAGATCCGCGCGAGCTGTATGATTTTTTAAAGACGGAAAAGCCCGAAGAG
GAACTTGTCTTTTCCCACGGCGACCTGGGAGACAGCAACATCTTTGTGAAAGATGGCAAAGTAAGTGGCT
TTATTGATCTTGGGAGAAGCGGCAGGGCGGACAAGTGGTATGACATTGCCTTCTGCGTCCGGTCGCTCAG
GGAGGATATCGGGGAAGAACAGTATGTCGAGCTATTTTTTGACTTACTGGGGATCAAGCCTGATTGGGAG
AAAATAAAATATTATATTTTACTGGATGAATTGTTTTAGCTGTCAGACCAAGTTTACTCATATATACTTT
AGATTGATTTAAAACTTCATTTTTAATTTAAAAGGATCTAGGTGAAGATCCTTTTTGATAATCTCATGAC
CAAAATCCCTTAACGTGAGTTTTCGTTCCACTGAGCGTCAGACCCCGTAGAAAAGATCAAAGGATCTTCT
TGAGATCCTTTTTTTCTGCGCGTAATCTGCTGCTTGCAAACAAAAAAACCACCGCTACCAGCGGTGGTTT
GTTTGCCGGATCAAGAGCTACCAACTCTTTTTCCGAAGGTAACTGGCTTCAGCAGAGCGCAGATACCAAA
TACTGTTCTTCTAGTGTAGCCGTAGTTAGGCCACCACTTCAAGAACTCTGTAGCACCGCCTACATACCTC
GCTCTGCTAATCCTGTTACCAGTGGCTGCTGCCAGTGGCGATAAGTCGTGTCTTACCGGGTTGGACTCAA
GACGATAGTTACCGGATAAGGCGCAGCGGTCGGGCTGAACGGGGGGTTCGTGCACACAGCCCAGCTTGGA
GCGAACGACCTACACCGAACTGAGATACCTACAGCGTGAGCTATGAGAAAGCGCCACGCTTCCCGAAGGG
AGAAAGGCGGACAGGTATCCGGTAAGCGGCAGGGTCGGAACAGGAGAGCGCACGAGGGAGCTTCCAGGGG
GAAACGCCTGGTATCTTTATAGTCCTGTCGGGTTTCGCCACCTCTGACTTGAGCGTCGATTTTTGTGATG
CTCGTCAGGGGGGCGGAGCCTATGGAAAAACGCCAGCAACGCGGCCTTTTTACGGTTCCTGGCCTTT
